>Addgene plasmid #26230 | pBPnlsLexA::p65Uw | depositor full sequence | sequence record 12334 | Author sequence
TAAGAAACCATTATTATCATGACATTAACCTATAAAAATAGGCGTATCACGAGGCCCTTTCGTCTTCAAG
AATTCGTTTATCACAAGTTTGTACAAAAAAGCTGAACGAGAAACGTAAAATGATATAAATATCAATATAT
TAAATTAGATTTTGCATAAAAAACAGACTACATAATACTGTAAAACACAACATATCCAGTCACTATGGCG
GCCGCATTAGGCACCCCAGGCTTTACACTTTATGCTTCCGGCTCGTATAATGTGTGGATTTTGAGTTAGG
ATCCGTCGAGATTTTCAGGAGCTAAGGAAGCTAAAATGGAGAAAAAAATCACTGGATATACCACCGTTGA
TATATCCCAATGGCATCGTAAAGAACATTTTGAGGCATTTCAGTCAGTTGCTCAATGTACCTATAACCAG
ACCGTTCAGCTGGATATTACGGCCTTTTTAAAGACCGTAAAGAAAAATAAGCACAAGTTTTATCCGGCCT
TTATTCACATTCTTGCCCGCCTGATGAATGCTCATCCGGAATTCCGTATGGCAATGAAAGACGGTGAGCT
GGTGATATGGGATAGTGTTCACCCTTGTTACACCGTTTTCCATGAGCAAACTGAAACGTTTTCATCGCTC
TGGAGTGAATACCACGACGATTTCCGGCAGTTTCTACACATATATTCGCAAGATGTGGCGTGTTACGGTG
AAAACCTGGCCTATTTCCCTAAAGGGTTTATTGAGAATATGTTTTTCGTCTCAGCCAATCCCTGGGTGAG
TTTCACCAGTTTTGATTTAAACGTGGCCAATATGGACAACTTCTTCGCCCCCGTTTTCACCATGGGCAAA
TATTATACGCAAGGCGACAAGGTGCTGATGCCGCTGGCGATTCAGGTTCATCATGCCGTTTGTGATGGCT
TCCATGTCGGCAGAATGCTTAATGAATTACAACAGTACTGCGATGAGTGGCAGGGCGGGGCGTAAACGCG
TGGATCCGGCTTACTAAAAGCCAGATAACAGTATGCGTATTTGCGCGCTGATTTTTGCGGTATAAGAATA
TATACTGATATGTATACCCGAAGTATGTCAAAAAGAGGTATGCTATGAAGCAGCGTATTACAGTGACAGT
TGACAGCGACAGCTATCAGTTGCTCAAGGCATATATGATGTCAATATCTCCGGTCTGGTAAGCACAACCA
TGCAGAATGAAGCCCGTCGTCTGCGTGCCGAACGCTGGAAAGCGGAAAATCAGGAAGGGATGGCTGAGGT
CGCCCGGTTTATTGAAATGAACGGCTCTTTTGCTGACGAGAACAGGGGCTGGTGAAATGCAGTTTAAGGT
TTACACCTATAAAAGAGAGAGCCGTTATCGTCTGTTTGTGGATGTACAGAGTGATATTATTGACACGCCC
GGGCGACGGATGGTGATCCCCCTGGCCAGTGCACGTCTGCTGTCAGATAAAGTCTCCCGTGAACTTTACC
CGGTGGTGCATATCGGGGATGAAAGCTGGCGCATGATGACCACCGATATGGCCAGTGTGCCGGTCTCCGT
TATCGGGGAAGAAGTGGCTGATCTCAGCCACCGCGAAAATGACATCAAAAACGCCATTAACCTGATGTTC
TGGGGAATATAAATGTCAGGCTCCCTTATACACAGCCAGTCTGCAGGTCGACCATAGTGACTGGATATGT
TGTGTTTTACAGTATTATGTAGTCTGTTTTTTATGCAAAATCTAATTTAATATATTGATATTTATATCAT
TTTACGTTTCTCGTTCAGCTTTCTTGTACAAAGTGGTGATAAACGGCCGGCCGAGCTCGCCCGGGGATCG
AGCGCAGCGGTATAAAAGGGCGCGGGGTGGCTGAGAGCATCAGTTGTGAATGAATGTTCGAGCCGAGCAG
ACGTGCCGCTGCCTTCGTTAATATCCTTTGAATAAGCCAACTTTGAATCACAAGACGCATACCAAACGGT
ACCGCTAGCAATCAAAATGCCACCCAAGAAGAAGCGAAAAGTAGAAGATCCAATGAAGGCTCTCACGGCC
CGACAACAGGAAGTTTTTGATTTGATACGGGATCATATATCCCAAACGGGTATGCCTCCGACCCGCGCAG
AGATAGCACAGCGACTGGGCTTTCGATCGCCTAACGCCGCGGAGGAGCACTTGAAGGCACTGGCCCGCAA
GGGTGTCATTGAAATCGTGTCCGGTGCGAGCCGCGGAATCCGGCTGTTGCAGGAGGAGGAAGAGGGCCTG
CCACTGGTGGGACGCGTGGCCGCTGGCGAGCCGCTGCTGGCCCAGCAACACATAGAGGGACACTATCAGG
TGGACCCCTCCTTGTTTAAGCCAAATGCTGATTTCCTGTTGCGGGTGTCGGGAATGTCCATGAAGGACAT
CGGTATTATGGATGGTGACCTCCTCGCCGTCCATAAGACACAGGATGTCAGGAACGGCCAGGTAGTCGTT
GCCAGGATAGACGATGAGGTCACTGTGAAACGTCTCAAGAAGCAAGGCAATAAGGTCGAGCTGCTGCCGG
AGAATAGCGAGTTCAAGCCGATCGTGGTGGATCTGCGACAGCAGTCCTTTACTATCGAGGGCTTGGCCGT
GGGTGTGATCCGCAACGGAGATTGGCTGGGATCCACGCCGATGGAGTTCCAGTACCTGCCCGATACGGAT
GACCGTCACCGTATCGAAGAAAAGCGGAAGCGAACCTATGAAACCTTCAAGTCCATCATGAAAAAGTCCC
CCTTCTCGGGCCCCACGGACCCGCGCCCCCCGCCCCGTCGTATTGCGGTTCCTTCGCGCAGCAGTGCCAG
CGTCCCCAAACCCGCACCGCAGCCCTACCCGTTCACTTCCTCCCTTAGCACGATTAACTATGATGAGTTC
CCCACGATGGTGTTCCCCAGTGGACAAATTTCCCAGGCATCGGCACTGGCTCCGGCCCCACCGCAAGTCC
TCCCCCAGGCGCCCGCTCCGGCACCGGCTCCCGCAATGGTGAGTGCTCTGGCCCAGGCCCCCGCTCCAGT
CCCCGTGCTGGCGCCTGGACCCCCACAGGCAGTTGCCCCTCCTGCTCCGAAACCAACGCAGGCGGGCGAA
GGAACCCTGAGCGAGGCCCTCTTGCAGCTTCAGTTCGATGACGAAGACTTGGGAGCCCTGCTGGGTAACA
GCACAGACCCTGCCGTATTCACCGATCTCGCATCCGTGGACAACAGCGAGTTTCAGCAGCTCTTGAATCA
GGGAATCCCGGTCGCACCTCATACCACAGAGCCCATGCTGATGGAATACCCGGAGGCTATCACGCGACTG
GTGACCGGCGCACAGCGACCACCCGATCCAGCCCCTGCCCCACTGGGTGCCCCGGGTTTGCCCAATGGCC
TCCTCAGCGGCGATGAGGATTTCTCCAGCATCGCTGATATGGATTTCTCCGCTTTGCTGAGCCAGATAAG
CTCCTAAGTTTAAACAAGCTTATCGATACCGTCGACTAAAGCCAAATAGAAAATTATTCAGTTCCTGGCT
TAAGTTTTTAAAAGTGATATTATTTATTTGGTTGTAACCAACCAAAAGAATGTAAATAACTAATACATAA
TTATGTTAGTTTTAAGTTAGCAACAAATTGATTTTAGCTATATTAGCTACTTGGTTAATAAATAGAATAT
ATTTATTTAAAGATAATTGCGTTTTTATTGTCAGGGAGTGAGTTTGCTTAAAAACTCGTTTAGATCCACT
AGTTCTAGAGCGGCCGCTGGCCACGGGTGCGCATGATCGTGCTCCTGTCGTTGAGGACCCGGCTAGGCTG
GCGGGGTTGCCTTACTGGTTAGCAGAATGAATCACCGATACGCGAGCGAACGTGAAGCGACTGCTGCTGC
AAAACGTCTGCGACCTGAGCAACAACATGAATGGTCTTCGGTTTCCGTGTTTCGTAAAGTCTGGAAACGC
GGAAGTCAGCGCCCTGCACCATTATGTTCCGGAGGCGCGCCCTAGTTCCAGTGAAATCCAAGCATTTTCT
AAATTAAATGTATTCTTATTATTATAGTTGTTATTTTTGATATATATAAACAACACTATTATGCCCACCA
TTTTTTTGAGATGCATCTACACAAGGAACAAACACTGGATGTCACTTTCAGTTCAAATTGTAACGCTAAT
CACTCCGAACAGGTCACAAAAAATTACCTTAAAAAGTCATAATATTAAATTAGAATAAATATAGCTGTGA
GGGAAATATATACAAATATATTGGAGCAAATAAATTGTACATACAAATATTTATTACTAATTTCTATTGA
GACGAAATGAACCACTCGGAACCATTTGAGCGAACCGAATCGCGCGGAACTAACGACAGTCGCTCCAAGG
TCGTCGAACAAAAGGTGAATGTGTTGCGGAGAGCGGGTGGGAGACAGCGAAAGAGCAACTACGAAACGTG
GTGTGGTGGAGGTGAATTATGAAGAGGGCGCGCGATTTGAAAAGTATGTATATAAAAAATATATCCCGGT
GTTTTATGTAGCGATAAACGAGTTTTTGATGTAAGGTATGCAGGTGTGTAAGTCTTTTGGTTAGAAGACA
AATCCAAAGTCTACTTGTGGGGATGTTCGAAGGGGAAATACTTGTATTCTATAGGTCATATCTTGTTTTT
ATTGGCACAAATATAATTACATTAGCTTTTTGAGGGGGCAATAAACAGTAAACACGATGGTAATAATGGT
AAAAAAAAAAAACAAGCAGTTATTTCGGATATATGTCGGCTACTCCTTGCGTCGGGCCCGAAGTCTTAGA
GCCAGATATGCGAGCACCCGGAAGCTCACGATGAGAATGGCCAGACCCACGTAGTCCAGCGGCAGATCGG
CGGCGGAGAAGTTAAGCGTCTCCAGGATGACCTTGCCCGAACTGGGGCACGTGGTGTTCGACGATGTGCA
GCTAATTTCGCCCGGCTCCACGTCCGCCCATTGGTTAATCAGCAGACCCTCGTTGGCGTAACGGAACCAT
GAGAGGTACGACAACCATTTGAGGTATACTGGCACCGAGCCCGAGTTCAAGAAGAAGCCGCCAAAGAGCA
GGAATGGTATGATAACCGGCGGACCCACAGACAGCGCCATCGAGGTCGAGGAGCTGGCGCAGGATATTAG
ATATCCGAAGGACGTTGACACATTGGCCACCAGAGTGACCAGCGCCAGGCAGTTGAAGAAGTGCAGCACT
CCGGCCCGCAGTCCGATCATCGGATAGGCAATCGCCGTGAAGACCAGTGGCACTGTGAGAAAAAGCGGCA
ATTCGGCAATCGTTTTGCCCAGAAAGTATGTGTCACAGCGATAAAGTCGACTTCGGGCCTCCCTCATAAA
AACTGGCAGCTCTGAGGTGAACACCTAAATCGAATCGATTCATTAGAAAGTTAGTAAATTATTGAAATGC
AAATGTATTCTAAACATGACTTACATTTATCGTGGCAAAGACGTTTTGAAAGGTCATGTTGGTCAGGAAG
AGGAAGATGGCTCCGTTGATATTCATCACACCCACTTGCGTGAGTTGTTGGCCCAAAAAGATGAGGCCAA
TCAAGATGGCAACCATCTGCAAATTAAAATGTTACTCGCATCTCATTAATATTCGCGAGTTAAATGAAAT
TTATTTATCTTCTGCAAAACTATAAACTATACATCTCATTGAAAAAAACTAAGAAGGGTGTGGAATCAGG
CAATTCTATCTAAAATCTAGCGAATTTGTTTCCAAGAATTGTAAGCGTTATATCATTTGTTTCCACTGGA
ACCACTCACCGTTGTCTGAATAAGTCGCACTTTTACGAGGAGTGGTTCCTTGAGCACCGACAGCCAGGAT
CGCCACAGGACCGCCCGGAACTGCATGAACCAGGTGGCCTTGTAGGTGTACCCATTCTCCGGCTGCTCCA
GTGGCTTCTCCAGATTTTTGGTGGCCAACAACTGCTCCATATCCCGGGCTACTTTGCTAATGGCAAAATT
GTCGCATATCTTGGCGATCCGATCACGGGACTCGATCTCCCGTCCGGGCACAACGGCCAACACCTGTACG
TAAAAGTCCGCCGGATTGTAGTTGGTAGGACACTGGGCACCCACGCTGGATAGGAGTTGAGATGTTATGT
AATACTAGATACCCTTAATAAACACATCGAACTCACTAGGAAAAGAAGTCGACGGCTTCGCTGGGAGTGC
CCAAGAAAGCTACCCTGCCCTCGGCCATCAGAAGGATCTTGTCAAAGAGCTCAAACAGCTCGGAAGACGG
CTGATGAATGGTCAGGATGACGGTCTTGCCCTTCTGCGACAGCTTCTTCAGCACCTGGACGACGCTGTGG
GCGGTAAAGGAGTCCAGTCCGGAGGTGGGCTCATCGCAGATCAGAAGCGGCGGATCGGTTAGAGCCTCGG
AGGCGAATGCCAGACGCTTCCTTTCTCCGCCGGACAGACCTTTCACCCTGCCGGGCACACCGATGATCGT
GTGCTGACATTTGCTGAGCGAAAGCTCCTGGATCACCTGATCCACGCGGGCCACTCGCTGCCGATAGGTC
AGATGTCGTGGCATCCGCACCATGGCTTGGAAAATCAGGTGTTCCCTGGCCGTTAGGGAGCCGATAAAGA
GGTCATCCTGCTGGACATAGGCGCACCTGGCCTGCATCTCCTTGGCGTCCACAGGTTGGCCATTGAGCAG
TCGCATCCCGGATGGCGATACTTGGATGCCCTGCGGCGATCGAAAGGCAAGGGCATTCAGCAGGGTCGTC
TTTCCGGCACCGGAACTGCCCATCACGGCCAAAAGTTCGCCCGGATAGGCCACGCCGCAAACTGAGTTTC
AAATTGGTAATTGGACCCTTTATTAAGATTTCACACAGATCAGCCGACTGCGAATAGAAACTCACCGTTC
TTGAGCAAATGTTTCCTGGGCGCCGGTATGTGTCGCTCGTTGCAGAATAGTCCGCGTGTCCGGTTGACCA
GCTGCCGCCATCCGGAGCCCGGCTGATTGACCGCCCCAAAGATGTCCATATTGTGCCAGGCATAGGTGAG
GTTCTCGGCTAGTTGGCCGCTCCCTGAACCGGAGTCCTCCGGCGGACTGGGTGGCCGGAGCGTGCCGTAG
TTTTTGGCCTGCCCGAAGCCCTGGTTAATGCAGCTCTGCGAAGCCGCTCCGCTGTCACCCTGCAATGATA
GGGGATCTCAAATATCAACTACTAGCGTTATGCTCATCTAACCCCGAACAAAAAGTACCCCGAAGTATCC
TACGAAGTAGGTTTATACTTTTATTTATTTTTTGTGCATCTAGGATCAGCTTAAAATATCTGGTTGTTAT
ATTTTTTGTAAAAAAGAATATAGTCGAAAATGAATGCCTTTAGATGTCTTGATCATGATATGATCTCAAA
AATTGTCTTATATAGCGAGAACAGCTACCAGAATAATCTGTTTCGTGTCACTATTTGTTTGTGCAATTGC
GGTTTGGGATTTTTGTGGGTCGCAGTTCTCACGCCGCATACAATTTGATGTTGCAATCGCAGTTCCTATA
GATCAAGTGAACTTAAGATGTATGCACATGTACTACTCACATTGTTCAGATGCTCGGCAGATGGGTGTTT
GCTGCCTCCGCGAATTAATAGCTCCTGATCCTCTTGGCCCATTGCCGGGATTTTTCACACTTTCCCCTGC
TTACCCACCCAAAACCAATCACCACCCCAATCACTCAAAAAACAAACAAAAATAAGAAGCGAGAGGAGTT
TTGGCACAGCACTTTGTGTTTAATTGATGGCGTAAACCGCTTGGAGCTTCGTCACGAAACCGCTGACAAA
ATGCAACTGAAGGCGGACATTGACGCTACGTAACGCTACAAACGGTGGCGAAAGAGATAGCGGACGCAGC
GGCGAAAGAGACGGCGATATTTCTGTGGACAGAGAAGGAGGCAAACAGCGCTGACTTTGAGTGGAATGTC
ATTTTGAGTGAGAGGTAATCGAAAGAACCTGGTACATCAAATACCCTTGGATCGAAGTAAATTTAAAACT
GATCAGATAAGTTCAATGATATCCAGTGCAGTAAAAAAAAAAAATGTTTTTTTTATCTACTTTCCGCAAA
AATGGGTTTTATTAACTTACATACATACTAGGCGCGCCCATATGTTCGGCTTGTCGACATGCCCGCCGTG
ACCGTCGAGAACCCGCTGACGCTGCCCCGCGTATCCGCACCCGCCGACGCCGTCGCACGTCCCGTGCTCA
CCGTGACCACCGCGCCCAGCGGTTTCGAGGGCGAGGGCTTCCCGGTGCGCCGCGCGTTCGCCGGGATCAA
CTACCGCCACCTCGACCCGTTCATCATGATGGACCAGATGGGTGAGGTGGAGTACGCGCCCGGGGAGCCC
AAGGGCACGCCCTGGCACCCGCACCGCGGCTTCGAGACCGTGACCTACATCGTCGACGGTAACATGTGAG
CAAAAGGCCAGCAAAAGGCCAGGAACCGTAAAAAGGCCGCGTTGCTGGCGTTTTTCCATAGGCTCCGCCC
CCCTGACGAGCATCACAAAAATCGACGCTCAAGTCAGAGGTGGCGAAACCCGACAGGACTATAAAGATAC
CAGGCGTTTCCCCCTGGAAGCTCCCTCGTGCGCTCTCCTGTTCCGACCCTGCCGCTTACCGGATACCTGT
CCGCCTTTCTCCCTTCGGGAAGCGTGGCGCTTTCTCATAGCTCACGCTGTAGGTATCTCAGTTCGGTGTA
GGTCGTTCGCTCCAAGCTGGGCTGTGTGCACGAACCCCCCGTTCAGCCCGACCGCTGCGCCTTATCCGGT
AACTATCGTCTTGAGTCCAACCCGGTAAGACACGACTTATCGCCACTGGCAGCAGCCACTGGTAACAGGA
TTAGCAGAGCGAGGTATGTAGGCGGTGCTACAGAGTTCTTGAAGTGGTGGCCTAACTACGGCTACACTAG
AAGAACAGTATTTGGTATCTGCGCTCTGCTGAAGCCAGTTACCTTCGGAAAAAGAGTTGGTAGCTCTTGA
TCCGGCAAACAAACCACCGCTGGTAGCGGTGGTTTTTTTGTTTGCAAGCAGCAGATTACGCGCAGAAAAA
AAGGATCTCAAGAAGATCCTTTGATCTTTTCTACGGGGTCTGACGCTCAGTGGAACGAAAACTCACGTTA
AGGGATTTTGGTCATGAGATTATCAAAAAGGATCTTCACCTAGATCCTTTTAAATTAAAAATGAAGTTTT
AAATCAATCTAAAGTATATATGAGTAAACTTGGTCTGACAGTTACCAATGCTTAATCAGTGAGGCACCTA
TCTCAGCGATCTGTCTATTTCGTTCATCCATAGTTGCCTGACTCCCCGTCGTGTAGATAACTACGATACG
GGAGGGCTTACCATCTGGCCCCAGTGCTGCAATGATACCGCGAGACCCACGCTCACCGGCTCCAGATTTA
TCAGCAATAAACCAGCCAGCCGGAAGGGCCGAGCGCAGAAGTGGTCCTGCAACTTTATCCGCCTCCATCC
AGTCTATTAATTGTTGCCGGGAAGCTAGAGTAAGTAGTTCGCCAGTTAATAGTTTGCGCAACGTTGTTGC
CATTGCTACAGGCATCGTGGTGTCACGCTCGTCGTTTGGTATGGCTTCATTCAGCTCCGGTTCCCAACGA
TCAAGGCGAGTTACATGATCCCCCATGTTGTGCAAAAAAGCGGTTAGCTCCTTCGGTCCTCCGATCGTTG
TCAGAAGTAAGTTGGCCGCAGTGTTATCACTCATGGTTATGGCAGCACTGCATAATTCTCTTACTGTCAT
GCCATCCGTAAGATGCTTTTCTGTGACTGGTGAGTACTCAACCAAGTCATTCTGAGAATAGTGTATGCGG
CGACCGAGTTGCTCTTGCCCGGCGTCAATACGGGATAATACCGCGCCACATAGCAGAACTTTAAAAGTGC
TCATCATTGGAAAACGTTCTTCGGGGCGAAAACTCTCAAGGATCTTACCGCTGTTGAGATCCAGTTCGAT
GTAACCCACTCGTGCACCCAACTGATCTTCAGCATCTTTTACTTTCACCAGCGTTTCTGGGTGAGCAAAA
ACAGGAAGGCAAAATGCCGCAAAAAAGGGAATAAGGGCGACACGGAAATGTTGAATACTCATACTCTTCC
TTTTTCAATATTATTGAAGCATTTATCAGGGTTATTGTCTCATGAGCGGATACATATTTGAATGTATTTA
GAAAAATAAACAAATAGGGGTTCCGCGCACATTTCCCCGAAAAGTGCCACCTGACGTC
Features (pLannotate 1.2.2; 17 found; start..end, strand, type, name):
     83..207     +  protein_bind   attR1: mutant version of attR; recombination site for the Gateway® LR reaction LR Clonase™
    232..262     +  promoter       lac UV5 promoter: E. coli lac promoter with an "up" mutation
    286..315     +  promoter       cat promoter (fragment): promoter of the E. coli cat gene encoding chloramphenicol acetyltransferase
    316..975     +  CDS            CmR: chloramphenicol acetyltransferase; cat; confers resistance to chloramphenicol
   1154..1312    +  CDS            ccdA (fragment): CCDA_ECO57 - Also known as H, letA. Experimental evidence at protein level: Swiss-Prot protein existence level 1. Antitoxin component of a type II toxin-antitoxin (TA) system which inhibits the post-segregational killing (PSK) of plasmid-free cells, also referred to as a plasmid addiction system. Binds to and blocks the activity of CcdB; will also remove bound CcdB protein from the CcdB-GyrA complex by forming a CcdA-CcdB complex, a process termed rejuvenation. Functions as a transcriptional corepressor for the ccdAB operon, repression also requires CcdB (By similarity). From Escherichia coli
   1317..1619    +  CDS            ccdB: CCDB_ECOLI - Also known as G, letB, letD. Experimental evidence at protein level: Swiss-Prot protein existence level 1. Toxic component of a type II toxin-antitoxin (TA) system, functioning in plasmid maintainence. Responsible for the post- segregational killing (PSK) of plasmid-free cells, also referred to as a plasmid addiction system. Half-life of over 2 hours. Cell killing by CcdB is accompanied by filamentation, defects in chromosome and plasmid segregation, defects in cell division, formation of anucleate cells, decreased DNA synthesis and plasmid loss. Interferes with the activity of DN
   1663..1787    -  protein_bind   attR2: mutant version of attR; recombination site for the Gateway® LR reaction LR Clonase™
   2013..2618    +  CDS            lexA: LEXA_ECOLI - Also known as exrA, spr, tsl, umuA. Experimental evidence at protein level: Swiss-Prot protein existence level 1. Represses a number of genes involved in the response to DNA damage (SOS response), including recA and lexA. Binds to the 16 bp palindromic sequence 5'-CTGTATATATATACAG-3'. In the presence of single- stranded DNA, RecA interacts with LexA causing an autocatalytic cleavage which disrupts the DNA-binding part of LexA, leading to derepression of the SOS regulon and eventually DNA repair. Implicated in hydroxy radical-mediated cell death induced by hydroxyurea treatment (Pu
   2622..3434    +  CDS            RELA (fragment): TF65_HUMAN - Also known as NFKB3. Experimental evidence at protein level: Swiss-Prot protein existence level 1. NF-kappa-B is a pleiotropic transcription factor present in almost all cell types and is the endpoint of a series of signal transduction events that are initiated by a vast array of stimuli related to many biological processes such as inflammation, immunity, differentiation, cell growth, tumorigenesis and apoptosis. NF-kappa-B is a homo- or heterodimeric complex formed by the Rel-like domain- containing proteins RELA/p65, RELB, NFKB1/p105, NFKB1/p50, REL and NFKB2/p52. The heterodime
   3445..3466    +  misc_feature   MCS (fragment): pBluescript multiple cloning site
   3703..3727    -  misc_feature   MCS (fragment): pBluescript multiple cloning site
   3802..3957    -  CDS            YPB1_ECOLX (fragment): Protein predicted: Swiss-Prot protein existence level 4. From Escherichia coli.
   4730..7602    -  CDS            mini-white: Drosophila white gene eye color pigment; white; This is a modified version of the white gene lacking part of the first intron.
   8297..8366    -  protein_bind   attB: attB site for the φC31 integrase (Groth et al., 2000) phage φC31 integrase
   8453..9041    -  rep_origin     ori: high-copy-number ColE1/pMB1/pBR322/pUC origin of replication
   9212..10072   -  CDS            AmpR: β-lactamase; bla; confers resistance to ampicillin, carbenicillin, and related antibiotics
  10073..10177   -  promoter       AmpR promoter: bla
