[The description below was written by a language model from this plasmid's Addgene catalogue record and pLannotate feature annotations shown in this document.]
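Description:
pBPnlsLexA::p65Uw is a Drosophila (insect expression) transformation vector built on the pBPGUw backbone, designed as a Gateway destination plasmid for making enhancer-driven LexA driver lines. It replicates in E. coli from a high-copy ColE1/pUC-type origin and carries AmpR under its own bla promoter. A second bacterial marker, chloramphenicol resistance, sits inside the Gateway cassette, which is flanked by attR1 and attR2 and also contains the ccdB toxin gene. Because ccdB is present, the unrecombined plasmid has to be maintained in a ccdB-tolerant strain. An LR reaction replaces the CmR/ccdB segment with a fragment of interest, and ccdB then provides counter-selection against parental plasmid.

Downstream of the Gateway cassette lies the 1,461 bp payload, inserted between KpnI and HindIII. It encodes a chimeric transcription factor in which the bacterial LexA DNA-binding protein, carrying a nuclear localization signal according to the construct name, is fused to a fragment of human RELA (NF-κB p65) that supplies the transcriptional activation function. The feature table does not annotate a promoter for this coding sequence, although the listed sequencing primer name suggests a DSCP-type core promoter just upstream. This fits a layout in which a cloned enhancer placed at the Gateway site directs expression of the activator. No 3′ UTR or terminator is annotated.

For fly transgenesis, the vector carries a φC31 attB site for integrase-mediated insertion into genomic attP landing sites, and mini-white as an eye-colour marker for identifying transformants. The resulting LexA::p65 lines would drive reporters or effectors placed under LexA operator control. This gives a binary expression system for targeted gene expression in Drosophila, consistent with the associated publication on refining such tools.
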