Addgene plasmid #26230: pBPnlsLexA::p65Uw
Depositing lab: Gerald Rubin. Depositing organization: HHMI, Janelia Research Campus. Publication: Refinement of tools for targeted gene expression in Drosophila. Pfeiffer BD, Ngo TT, Hibbard KL, Murphy C, Jenett A, Truman JW, Rubin GM. Genetics. 2010 Oct;186(2):735-55. doi: 10.1534/genetics.110.119917. Epub 2010 Aug 9. PubMed 20697123.
Backbone
  Vector backbone: pBPGUw
  Backbone size w/o insert (bp): 8747
  Vector type: Insect Expression
Growth in bacteria
  Bacterial resistance: Chloramphenicol and Ampicillin, 25 & 100 μg/mL
  Growth temperature: 37°C
  Growth strain: ccdB Survival
  Growth instructions: ccdB Survival 2T1 strain (Invitrogen), or equivalent, must be used to propagate plasmids carrying the ccdB gene.
  Copy number: High Copy
Gene/Insert
  Gene/Insert name: nlsLexA::p65
  Species: H. sapiens (human)
  Insert size (bp): 1461
  Entrez Gene: RELA (a.k.a. AIF3BL3, CMCU, NFKB3, p65)
  Cloning method: Restriction Enzyme; 5′ cloning site KpnI (not destroyed); 3′ cloning site HindIII (not destroyed)
  Sequencing primers: 5′ DSCP F: GAGCTCGCCCGGGGATC; 3′ LexA R: CACCTGATAGTGTCCCTCTA
Terms and licenses: Academic/Nonprofit Terms; Industry Terms: Not Available to Industry
How to cite: pBPnlsLexA::p65Uw was a gift from Gerald Rubin (Addgene plasmid # 26230 ; http://n2t.net/addgene:26230 ; RRID:Addgene_26230)
