>Addgene plasmid #26230 | pBPnlsLexA::p65Uw | addgene partial sequence | sequence record 32349 | 26230 with DSCP-F 5'-GAGCTCGCCCGGGGATC
AGCATCAGTTGTGAATGAATGTTCGAGCCGAGCAGACGTGCCGCTGCCTTCGTTAATATCCTTTGAATAA
GCCAACTTTGAATCACAAGACGCATACCAAACGGTACCGCTAGCAATCAAAATGCCACCCAAGAAGAAGC
GAAAAGTAGAAGATCCAATGAAGGCTCTCACGGCCCGACAACAGGAAGTTTTTGATTTGATACGGGATCA
TATATCCCAAACGGGTATGCCTCCGACCCGCGCAGAGATAGCACAGCGACTGGGCTTTCGATCGCCTAAC
GCCGCGGAGGAGCACTTGAAGGCACTGGCCCGCAAGGGTGTCATTGAAATCGTGTCCGGTGCGAGCCGCG
GAATCCGGCTGTTGCAGGAGGAGGAAGAGGGCCTGCCACTGGTGGGACGCGTGGCCGCTGGCGAGCCGCT
GCTGGCCCAGCAACACATAGAGGGACACTATCAGGTGGACCCCTCCTTGTTTAAGCCAAATGCTGATTTC
CTGTTGCGGGTGTCGGGAATGTCCATGAAGGACATCGGTATTATGGATGGTGACCTCCTCGCCGTCCATA
AGACACAGGATGTCAGGAACGGCCAGGTAGTCGTTGCCAGGATAGACGATGAGGTCACTGTGAAACGTCT
CAAGAAGCAAGGCAATAAGGTCGAGCTGCTGCCGGAGAATAGCGAGTTCAAGCCGATCGTGGTGGATCTG
CGACAGCAGTCCTTTACTATCGAGGGCTTGGCCGTGGGTGTGATCCGCAACGGAGATTGGCTGGGATCCA
CGCCGATGGAGTTCCAGTACCTGCCCGATACGGATGACCGTCACCGTATCGAAGAAAAGCGGAAGCGAAC
CTATGAAACCTTCAAGTCCATCATGAAAAAGTCCCCCTTCTCGGGCCCCACGGACCCGCGCCCCCCGCC
