LOCUS       Exported 10208 bp ds-DNA circular SYN 12-MAY-2021
DEFINITION  synthetic circular DNA
ACCESSION   .
VERSION     .
KEYWORDS    pBPnlsLexA::p65Uw
SOURCE      synthetic DNA construct
  ORGANISM  synthetic DNA construct
REFERENCE   1 (bases 1 to 10208)
  AUTHORS   Pfeiffer BD, Ngo TT, Hibbard KL, Murphy C, Jenett A, Truman JW,
            Rubin GM
  TITLE     Refinement of Tools for Targeted Gene Expression in Drosophila.
  JOURNAL   Genetics. 2010 Aug 9. ():.
  PUBMED    20697123
REFERENCE   2 (bases 1 to 10208)
  AUTHORS   .
  TITLE     Direct Submission
  JOURNAL   Exported May 12, 2021 from SnapGene Server 1.1.58
            http://www.snapgene.com
FEATURES             Location/Qualifiers
     source          1..10208
                     /organism="synthetic DNA construct"
                     /mol_type="other DNA"
     primer_bind     34..52
                     /label=pBRforEco
                     /note="pBR322 vectors, upsteam of EcoRI site, forward
                     primer"
     protein_bind    80..204
                     /gene="mutant version of attR"
                     /label=attR1
                     /bound_moiety="LR Clonase(TM)"
                     /note="recombination site for the Gateway(R) LR reaction"
     promoter        229..259
                     /label=lac UV5 promoter
                     /note="E. coli lac promoter with an ""up"" mutation"
     CDS             313..972
                     /codon_start=1
                     /gene="cat"
                     /product="chloramphenicol acetyltransferase"
                     /label=CmR
                     /note="confers resistance to chloramphenicol"
                     /translation="MEKKITGYTTVDISQWHRKEHFEAFQSVAQCTYNQTVQLDITAFL
                     KTVKKNKHKFYPAFIHILARLMNAHPEFRMAMKDGELVIWDSVHPCYTVFHEQTETFSS
                     LWSEYHDDFRQFLHIYSQDVACYGENLAYFPKGFIENMFFVSANPWVSFTSFDLNVANM
                     DNFFAPVFTMGKYYTQGDKVLMPLAIQVHHAVCDGFHVGRMLNELQQYCDEWQGGA"
     primer_bind     complement(379..398)
                     /label=CAT-R
                     /note="Chloramphenicol resistance gene, reverse primer"
     CDS             1314..1619
                     /codon_start=1
                     /gene="ccdB"
                     /product="CcdB, a bacterial toxin that poisons DNA gyrase"
                     /label=ccdB
                     /note="Plasmids containing the ccdB gene cannot be
                     propagated in standard E. coli strains."
                     /translation="MQFKVYTYKRESRYRLFVDVQSDIIDTPGRRMVIPLASARLLSDK
                     VSRELYPVVHIGDESWRMMTTDMASVPVSVIGEEVADLSHRENDIKNAINLMFWGI"
     primer_bind     1498..1517
                     /label=ccdB-fwd
                     /note="ccdB gene, forward primer"
     protein_bind    complement(1660..1784)
                     /gene="mutant version of attR"
                     /label=attR2
                     /bound_moiety="LR Clonase(TM)"
                     /note="recombination site for the Gateway(R) LR reaction"
     CDS             1980..2000
                     /codon_start=1
                     /product="nuclear localization signal of SV40 (simian virus
                     40) large T antigen"
                     /label=SV40 NLS
                     /translation="PKKKRKV"
     CDS             3060..3431
                     /codon_start=1
                     /product="transcriptional activation domain of human RelA,
                     also known as p65 (O'Shea and Perkins, 2008)"
                     /label=RelA (p65) AD
                     /translation="PTQAGEGTLSEALLQLQFDDEDLGALLGNSTDPAVFTDLASVDNS
                     EFQQLLNQGIPVAPHTTEPMLMEYPEAITRLVTGAQRPPDPAPAPLGAPGLPNGLLSGD
                     EDFSSIADMDFSALLSQISS"
     primer_bind     complement(3700..3716)
                     /label=SK primer
                     /note="common sequencing primer, one of multiple similar
                     variants"
     primer_bind     complement(3700..3716)
                     /label=pBluescriptSK
                     /note="For pBluescript vector"
     CDS             complement(join(4727..5341,5412..5543,5747..6062,6124..6778
                     ,6853..7126,7528..7599))
                     /codon_start=1
                     /gene="white"
                     /product="Drosophila white gene eye color pigment"
                     /label=mini-white
                     /note="This is a modified version of the white gene lacking
                     part of the first intron."
                     /translation="MGQEDQELLIRGGSKHPSAEHLNNGDSGAASQSCINQGFGQAKNY
                     GTLRPPSPPEDSGSGSGQLAENLTYAWHNMDIFGAVNQPGSGWRQLVNRTRGLFCNERH
                     IPAPRKHLLKNVCGVAYPGELLAVMGSSGAGKTTLLNALAFRSPQGIQVSPSGMRLLNG
                     QPVDAKEMQARCAYVQQDDLFIGSLTAREHLIFQAMVRMPRHLTYRQRVARVDQVIQEL
                     SLSKCQHTIIGVPGRVKGLSGGERKRLAFASEALTDPPLLICDEPTSGLDSFTAHSVVQ
                     VLKKLSQKGKTVILTIHQPSSELFELFDKILLMAEGRVAFLGTPSEAVDFFSYVGAQCP
                     TNYNPADFYVQVLAVVPGREIESRDRIAKICDNFAISKVARDMEQLLATKNLEKPLEQP
                     ENGYTYKATWFMQFRAVLWRSWLSVLKEPLLVKVRLIQTTMVAILIGLIFLGQQLTQVG
                     VMNINGAIFLFLTNMTFQNVFATINVFTSELPVFMREARSRLYRCDTYFLGKTIAELPL
                     FLTVPLVFTAIAYPMIGLRAGVLHFFNCLALVTLVANVSTSFGYLISCASSSTSMALSV
                     GPPVIIPFLLFGGFFLNSGSVPVYLKWLSYLSWFRYANEGLLINQWADVEPGEISCTSS
                     NTTCPSSGKVILETLNFSAADLPLDYVGLAILIVSFRVLAYLALRLRARRKE"
     primer_bind     8051..8069
                     /label=pCasper-F
                     /note="Drosophila mini-white gene, reverse primer"
     protein_bind    8294..8363
                     /label=attB
                     /bound_moiety="phage phi-C31 integrase"
                     /note="attB site for the phi-C31 integrase (Groth et al.,
                     2000)"
     rep_origin      complement(8450..9038)
                     /direction=LEFT
                     /label=ori
                     /note="high-copy-number ColE1/pMB1/pBR322/pUC origin of
                     replication"
     primer_bind     complement(8530..8549)
                     /label=pBR322ori-F
                     /note="pBR322 origin, forward primer"
     CDS             complement(9209..10069)
                     /codon_start=1
                     /gene="bla"
                     /product="beta-lactamase"
                     /label=AmpR
                     /note="confers resistance to ampicillin, carbenicillin, and
                     related antibiotics"
                     /translation="MSIQHFRVALIPFFAAFCLPVFAHPETLVKVKDAEDQLGARVGYI
                     ELDLNSGKILESFRPEERFPMMSTFKVLLCGAVLSRIDAGQEQLGRRIHYSQNDLVEYS
                     PVTEKHLTDGMTVRELCSAAITMSDNTAANLLLTTIGGPKELTAFLHNMGDHVTRLDRW
                     EPELNEAIPNDERDTTMPVAMATTLRKLLTGELLTLASRQQLIDWMEADKVAGPLLRSA
                     LPAGWFIADKSGAGERGSRGIIAALGPDGKPSRIVVIYTTGSQATMDERNRQIAEIGAS
                     LIKHW"
     primer_bind     9832..9851
                     /label=Amp-R
                     /note="Ampicillin resistance gene, reverse primer"
     promoter        complement(10070..10174)
                     /gene="bla"
                     /label=AmpR promoter
ORIGIN
        1 gaaaccatta ttatcatgac attaacctat aaaaataggc gtatcacgag gccctttcgt
       61 cttcaagaat tcgtttatca caagtttgta caaaaaagct gaacgagaaa cgtaaaatga
      121 tataaatatc aatatattaa attagatttt gcataaaaaa cagactacat aatactgtaa
      181 aacacaacat atccagtcac tatggcggcc gcattaggca ccccaggctt tacactttat
      241 gcttccggct cgtataatgt gtggattttg agttaggatc cgtcgagatt ttcaggagct
      301 aaggaagcta aaatggagaa aaaaatcact ggatatacca ccgttgatat atcccaatgg
      361 catcgtaaag aacattttga ggcatttcag tcagttgctc aatgtaccta taaccagacc
      421 gttcagctgg atattacggc ctttttaaag accgtaaaga aaaataagca caagttttat
      481 ccggccttta ttcacattct tgcccgcctg atgaatgctc atccggaatt ccgtatggca
      541 atgaaagacg gtgagctggt gatatgggat agtgttcacc cttgttacac cgttttccat
      601 gagcaaactg aaacgttttc atcgctctgg agtgaatacc acgacgattt ccggcagttt
      661 ctacacatat attcgcaaga tgtggcgtgt tacggtgaaa acctggccta tttccctaaa
      721 gggtttattg agaatatgtt tttcgtctca gccaatccct gggtgagttt caccagtttt
      781 gatttaaacg tggccaatat ggacaacttc ttcgcccccg ttttcaccat gggcaaatat
      841 tatacgcaag gcgacaaggt gctgatgccg ctggcgattc aggttcatca tgccgtttgt
      901 gatggcttcc atgtcggcag aatgcttaat gaattacaac agtactgcga tgagtggcag
      961 ggcggggcgt aaacgcgtgg atccggctta ctaaaagcca gataacagta tgcgtatttg
     1021 cgcgctgatt tttgcggtat aagaatatat actgatatgt atacccgaag tatgtcaaaa
     1081 agaggtatgc tatgaagcag cgtattacag tgacagttga cagcgacagc tatcagttgc
     1141 tcaaggcata tatgatgtca atatctccgg tctggtaagc acaaccatgc agaatgaagc
     1201 ccgtcgtctg cgtgccgaac gctggaaagc ggaaaatcag gaagggatgg ctgaggtcgc
     1261 ccggtttatt gaaatgaacg gctcttttgc tgacgagaac aggggctggt gaaatgcagt
     1321 ttaaggttta cacctataaa agagagagcc gttatcgtct gtttgtggat gtacagagtg
     1381 atattattga cacgcccggg cgacggatgg tgatccccct ggccagtgca cgtctgctgt
     1441 cagataaagt ctcccgtgaa ctttacccgg tggtgcatat cggggatgaa agctggcgca
     1501 tgatgaccac cgatatggcc agtgtgccgg tctccgttat cggggaagaa gtggctgatc
     1561 tcagccaccg cgaaaatgac atcaaaaacg ccattaacct gatgttctgg ggaatataaa
     1621 tgtcaggctc ccttatacac agccagtctg caggtcgacc atagtgactg gatatgttgt
     1681 gttttacagt attatgtagt ctgtttttta tgcaaaatct aatttaatat attgatattt
     1741 atatcatttt acgtttctcg ttcagctttc ttgtacaaag tggtgataaa cggccggccg
     1801 agctcgcccg gggatcgagc gcagcggtat aaaagggcgc ggggtggctg agagcatcag
     1861 ttgtgaatga atgttcgagc cgagcagacg tgccgctgcc ttcgttaata tcctttgaat
     1921 aagccaactt tgaatcacaa gacgcatacc aaacggtacc gctagcaatc aaaatgccac
     1981 ccaagaagaa gcgaaaagta gaagatccaa tgaaggctct cacggcccga caacaggaag
     2041 tttttgattt gatacgggat catatatccc aaacgggtat gcctccgacc cgcgcagaga
     2101 tagcacagcg actgggcttt cgatcgccta acgccgcgga ggagcacttg aaggcactgg
     2161 cccgcaaggg tgtcattgaa atcgtgtccg gtgcgagccg cggaatccgg ctgttgcagg
     2221 aggaggaaga gggcctgcca ctggtgggac gcgtggccgc tggcgagccg ctgctggccc
     2281 agcaacacat agagggacac tatcaggtgg acccctcctt gtttaagcca aatgctgatt
     2341 tcctgttgcg ggtgtcggga atgtccatga aggacatcgg tattatggat ggtgacctcc
     2401 tcgccgtcca taagacacag gatgtcagga acggccaggt agtcgttgcc aggatagacg
     2461 atgaggtcac tgtgaaacgt ctcaagaagc aaggcaataa ggtcgagctg ctgccggaga
     2521 atagcgagtt caagccgatc gtggtggatc tgcgacagca gtcctttact atcgagggct
     2581 tggccgtggg tgtgatccgc aacggagatt ggctgggatc cacgccgatg gagttccagt
     2641 acctgcccga tacggatgac cgtcaccgta tcgaagaaaa gcggaagcga acctatgaaa
     2701 ccttcaagtc catcatgaaa aagtccccct tctcgggccc cacggacccg cgccccccgc
     2761 cccgtcgtat tgcggttcct tcgcgcagca gtgccagcgt ccccaaaccc gcaccgcagc
     2821 cctacccgtt cacttcctcc cttagcacga ttaactatga tgagttcccc acgatggtgt
     2881 tccccagtgg acaaatttcc caggcatcgg cactggctcc ggccccaccg caagtcctcc
     2941 cccaggcgcc cgctccggca ccggctcccg caatggtgag tgctctggcc caggcccccg
     3001 ctccagtccc cgtgctggcg cctggacccc cacaggcagt tgcccctcct gctccgaaac
     3061 caacgcaggc gggcgaagga accctgagcg aggccctctt gcagcttcag ttcgatgacg
     3121 aagacttggg agccctgctg ggtaacagca cagaccctgc cgtattcacc gatctcgcat
     3181 ccgtggacaa cagcgagttt cagcagctct tgaatcaggg aatcccggtc gcacctcata
     3241 ccacagagcc catgctgatg gaatacccgg aggctatcac gcgactggtg accggcgcac
     3301 agcgaccacc cgatccagcc cctgccccac tgggtgcccc gggtttgccc aatggcctcc
     3361 tcagcggcga tgaggatttc tccagcatcg ctgatatgga tttctccgct ttgctgagcc
     3421 agataagctc ctaagtttaa acaagcttat cgataccgtc gactaaagcc aaatagaaaa
     3481 ttattcagtt cctggcttaa gtttttaaaa gtgatattat ttatttggtt gtaaccaacc
     3541 aaaagaatgt aaataactaa tacataatta tgttagtttt aagttagcaa caaattgatt
     3601 ttagctatat tagctacttg gttaataaat agaatatatt tatttaaaga taattgcgtt
     3661 tttattgtca gggagtgagt ttgcttaaaa actcgtttag atccactagt tctagagcgg
     3721 ccgctggcca cgggtgcgca tgatcgtgct cctgtcgttg aggacccggc taggctggcg
     3781 gggttgcctt actggttagc agaatgaatc accgatacgc gagcgaacgt gaagcgactg
     3841 ctgctgcaaa acgtctgcga cctgagcaac aacatgaatg gtcttcggtt tccgtgtttc
     3901 gtaaagtctg gaaacgcgga agtcagcgcc ctgcaccatt atgttccgga ggcgcgccct
     3961 agttccagtg aaatccaagc attttctaaa ttaaatgtat tcttattatt atagttgtta
     4021 tttttgatat atataaacaa cactattatg cccaccattt ttttgagatg catctacaca
     4081 aggaacaaac actggatgtc actttcagtt caaattgtaa cgctaatcac tccgaacagg
     4141 tcacaaaaaa ttaccttaaa aagtcataat attaaattag aataaatata gctgtgaggg
     4201 aaatatatac aaatatattg gagcaaataa attgtacata caaatattta ttactaattt
     4261 ctattgagac gaaatgaacc actcggaacc atttgagcga accgaatcgc gcggaactaa
     4321 cgacagtcgc tccaaggtcg tcgaacaaaa ggtgaatgtg ttgcggagag cgggtgggag
     4381 acagcgaaag agcaactacg aaacgtggtg tggtggaggt gaattatgaa gagggcgcgc
     4441 gatttgaaaa gtatgtatat aaaaaatata tcccggtgtt ttatgtagcg ataaacgagt
     4501 ttttgatgta aggtatgcag gtgtgtaagt cttttggtta gaagacaaat ccaaagtcta
     4561 cttgtgggga tgttcgaagg ggaaatactt gtattctata ggtcatatct tgtttttatt
     4621 ggcacaaata taattacatt agctttttga gggggcaata aacagtaaac acgatggtaa
     4681 taatggtaaa aaaaaaaaac aagcagttat ttcggatata tgtcggctac tccttgcgtc
     4741 gggcccgaag tcttagagcc agatatgcga gcacccggaa gctcacgatg agaatggcca
     4801 gacccacgta gtccagcggc agatcggcgg cggagaagtt aagcgtctcc aggatgacct
     4861 tgcccgaact ggggcacgtg gtgttcgacg atgtgcagct aatttcgccc ggctccacgt
     4921 ccgcccattg gttaatcagc agaccctcgt tggcgtaacg gaaccatgag aggtacgaca
     4981 accatttgag gtatactggc accgagcccg agttcaagaa gaagccgcca aagagcagga
     5041 atggtatgat aaccggcgga cccacagaca gcgccatcga ggtcgaggag ctggcgcagg
     5101 atattagata tccgaaggac gttgacacat tggccaccag agtgaccagc gccaggcagt
     5161 tgaagaagtg cagcactccg gcccgcagtc cgatcatcgg ataggcaatc gccgtgaaga
     5221 ccagtggcac tgtgagaaaa agcggcaatt cggcaatcgt tttgcccaga aagtatgtgt
     5281 cacagcgata aagtcgactt cgggcctccc tcataaaaac tggcagctct gaggtgaaca
     5341 cctaaatcga atcgattcat tagaaagtta gtaaattatt gaaatgcaaa tgtattctaa
     5401 acatgactta catttatcgt ggcaaagacg ttttgaaagg tcatgttggt caggaagagg
     5461 aagatggctc cgttgatatt catcacaccc acttgcgtga gttgttggcc caaaaagatg
     5521 aggccaatca agatggcaac catctgcaaa ttaaaatgtt actcgcatct cattaatatt
     5581 cgcgagttaa atgaaattta tttatcttct gcaaaactat aaactataca tctcattgaa
     5641 aaaaactaag aagggtgtgg aatcaggcaa ttctatctaa aatctagcga atttgtttcc
     5701 aagaattgta agcgttatat catttgtttc cactggaacc actcaccgtt gtctgaataa
     5761 gtcgcacttt tacgaggagt ggttccttga gcaccgacag ccaggatcgc cacaggaccg
     5821 cccggaactg catgaaccag gtggccttgt aggtgtaccc attctccggc tgctccagtg
     5881 gcttctccag atttttggtg gccaacaact gctccatatc ccgggctact ttgctaatgg
     5941 caaaattgtc gcatatcttg gcgatccgat cacgggactc gatctcccgt ccgggcacaa
     6001 cggccaacac ctgtacgtaa aagtccgccg gattgtagtt ggtaggacac tgggcaccca
     6061 cgctggatag gagttgagat gttatgtaat actagatacc cttaataaac acatcgaact
     6121 cactaggaaa agaagtcgac ggcttcgctg ggagtgccca agaaagctac cctgccctcg
     6181 gccatcagaa ggatcttgtc aaagagctca aacagctcgg aagacggctg atgaatggtc
     6241 aggatgacgg tcttgccctt ctgcgacagc ttcttcagca cctggacgac gctgtgggcg
     6301 gtaaaggagt ccagtccgga ggtgggctca tcgcagatca gaagcggcgg atcggttaga
     6361 gcctcggagg cgaatgccag acgcttcctt tctccgccgg acagaccttt caccctgccg
     6421 ggcacaccga tgatcgtgtg ctgacatttg ctgagcgaaa gctcctggat cacctgatcc
     6481 acgcgggcca ctcgctgccg ataggtcaga tgtcgtggca tccgcaccat ggcttggaaa
     6541 atcaggtgtt ccctggccgt tagggagccg ataaagaggt catcctgctg gacataggcg
     6601 cacctggcct gcatctcctt ggcgtccaca ggttggccat tgagcagtcg catcccggat
     6661 ggcgatactt ggatgccctg cggcgatcga aaggcaaggg cattcagcag ggtcgtcttt
     6721 ccggcaccgg aactgcccat cacggccaaa agttcgcccg gataggccac gccgcaaact
     6781 gagtttcaaa ttggtaattg gaccctttat taagatttca cacagatcag ccgactgcga
     6841 atagaaactc accgttcttg agcaaatgtt tcctgggcgc cggtatgtgt cgctcgttgc
     6901 agaatagtcc gcgtgtccgg ttgaccagct gccgccatcc ggagcccggc tgattgaccg
     6961 ccccaaagat gtccatattg tgccaggcat aggtgaggtt ctcggctagt tggccgctcc
     7021 ctgaaccgga gtcctccggc ggactgggtg gccggagcgt gccgtagttt ttggcctgcc
     7081 cgaagccctg gttaatgcag ctctgcgaag ccgctccgct gtcaccctgc aatgataggg
     7141 gatctcaaat atcaactaca agcgttatgc tcatctaacc ccgaacaaaa agtaccccga
     7201 agtatcctac gaagtaggtt tatactttta tttatttttt gtgcatctag gatcagctta
     7261 aaatatctgg ttgttatatt ttttgtaaaa aagaatatag tcgaaaatga atgcctttag
     7321 atgtcttgat catgatatga tctcaaaaat tgtcttatat agcgagaaca gctaccagaa
     7381 taatctgttt cgtgtcacta tttgtttgtg caattgcggt ttgggatttt tgtgggtcgc
     7441 agttctcacg ccgcagacaa tttgatgttg caatcgcagt tcctatagat caagtgaact
     7501 taagatgtat gcacatgtac tactcacatt gttcagatgc tcggcagatg ggtgtttgct
     7561 gcctccgcga attaatagct cctgatcctc ttggcccatt gccgggattt ttcacacttt
     7621 cccctgctta cccacccaaa accaatcacc accccaatca ctcaaaaaac aaacaaaaat
     7681 aagaagcgag aggagttttg gcacagcact ttgtgtttaa ttgatggcgt aaaccgcttg
     7741 gagcttcgtc acgaaaccgc tgacaaaatg caactgaagg cggacattga cgctacgtaa
     7801 cgctacaaac ggtggcgaaa gagatagcgg acgcagcggc gaaagagacg gcgatatttc
     7861 tgtggacaga gaaggaggca aacagcgctg actttgagtg gaatgtcatt ttgagtgaga
     7921 ggtaatcgaa agaacctggt acatcaaata cccttggatc gaagtaaatt taaaactgat
     7981 cagataagtt caatgatatc cagtgcagta aaaaaaaaaa atgttttttt tatctacttt
     8041 ccgcaaaaat gggttttatt aacttacata catactaggc gcgcccatat gttcggcttg
     8101 tcgacatgcc cgccgtgacc gtcgagaacc cgctgacgct gccccgcgta tccgcacccg
     8161 ccgacgccgt cgcacgtccc gtgctcaccg tgaccaccgc gcccagcggt ttcgagggcg
     8221 agggcttccc ggtgcgccgc gcgttcgccg ggatcaacta ccgccacctc gacccgttca
     8281 tcatgatgga ccagatgggt gaggtggagt acgcgcccgg ggagcccaag ggcacgccct
     8341 ggcacccgca ccgcggcttc gagaccgtga cctacatcgt cgacggtaac atgtgagcaa
     8401 aaggccagca aaaggccagg aaccgtaaaa aggccgcgtt gctggcgttt ttccataggc
     8461 tccgcccccc tgacgagcat cacaaaaatc gacgctcaag tcagaggtgg cgaaacccga
     8521 caggactata aagataccag gcgtttcccc ctggaagctc cctcgtgcgc tctcctgttc
     8581 cgaccctgcc gcttaccgga tacctgtccg cctttctccc ttcgggaagc gtggcgcttt
     8641 ctcatagctc acgctgtagg tatctcagtt cggtgtaggt cgttcgctcc aagctgggct
     8701 gtgtgcacga accccccgtt cagcccgacc gctgcgcctt atccggtaac tatcgtcttg
     8761 agtccaaccc ggtaagacac gacttatcgc cactggcagc agccactggt aacaggatta
     8821 gcagagcgag gtatgtaggc ggtgctacag agttcttgaa gtggtggcct aactacggct
     8881 acactagaag aacagtattt ggtatctgcg ctctgctgaa gccagttacc ttcggaaaaa
     8941 gagttggtag ctcttgatcc ggcaaacaaa ccaccgctgg tagcggtggt ttttttgttt
     9001 gcaagcagca gattacgcgc agaaaaaaag gatctcaaga agatcctttg atcttttcta
     9061 cggggtctga cgctcagtgg aacgaaaact cacgttaagg gattttggtc atgagattat
     9121 caaaaaggat cttcacctag atccttttaa attaaaaatg aagttttaaa tcaatctaaa
     9181 gtatatatga gtaaacttgg tctgacagtt accaatgctt aatcagtgag gcacctatct
     9241 cagcgatctg tctatttcgt tcatccatag ttgcctgact ccccgtcgtg tagataacta
     9301 cgatacggga gggcttacca tctggcccca gtgctgcaat gataccgcga gacccacgct
     9361 caccggctcc agatttatca gcaataaacc agccagccgg aagggccgag cgcagaagtg
     9421 gtcctgcaac tttatccgcc tccatccagt ctattaattg ttgccgggaa gctagagtaa
     9481 gtagttcgcc agttaatagt ttgcgcaacg ttgttgccat tgctacaggc atcgtggtgt
     9541 cacgctcgtc gtttggtatg gcttcattca gctccggttc ccaacgatca aggcgagtta
     9601 catgatcccc catgttgtgc aaaaaagcgg ttagctcctt cggtcctccg atcgttgtca
     9661 gaagtaagtt ggccgcagtg ttatcactca tggttatggc agcactgcat aattctctta
     9721 ctgtcatgcc atccgtaaga tgcttttctg tgactggtga gtactcaacc aagtcattct
     9781 gagaatagtg tatgcggcga ccgagttgct cttgcccggc gtcaatacgg gataataccg
     9841 cgccacatag cagaacttta aaagtgctca tcattggaaa acgttcttcg gggcgaaaac
     9901 tctcaaggat cttaccgctg ttgagatcca gttcgatgta acccactcgt gcacccaact
     9961 gatcttcagc atcttttact ttcaccagcg tttctgggtg agcaaaaaca ggaaggcaaa
    10021 atgccgcaaa aaagggaata agggcgacac ggaaatgttg aatactcata ctcttccttt
    10081 ttcaatatta ttgaagcatt tatcagggtt attgtctcat gagcggatac atatttgaat
    10141 gtatttagaa aaataaacaa ataggggttc cgcgcacatt tccccgaaaa gtgccacctg
    10201 acgtctaa
//
